Addgene plasmid #196365: pKM263-USP7
Purpose: protein expression of the GST-tagged catalytic domain
Depositing lab: Stefan Knapp. Depositing organization: Goethe-Universitaet Frankfurt am Main.
Backbone
  Vector backbone: pKM263
  Vector type: Bacterial Expression
Growth in bacteria
  Bacterial resistance: Ampicillin, 100 μg/mL
  Growth temperature: 37°C
  Growth strain: DH5alpha
  Copy number: Unknown
Gene/Insert
  Gene/Insert name: USP7 catalytic domain
  Species: H. sapiens (human)
  Mutation: contains only S207-E560
  Promoter: T7
  Tag / fusion protein: His6-GST-TEV (N terminal on insert)
  Cloning method: Gibson Cloning
Terms and licenses: Academic/Nonprofit Terms; Industry Terms: Not Available to Industry
How to cite: pKM263-USP7 was a gift from Stefan Knapp (Addgene plasmid # 196365 ; http://n2t.net/addgene:196365 ; RRID:Addgene_196365)
