[The description below was written by a language model from this plasmid's Addgene catalogue record and pLannotate feature annotations shown in this document.]
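Description:
pKM263-USP7 is a 6.2 kb bacterial expression plasmid built on the pKM263 backbone for producing the catalytic domain of human USP7 (also known as HAUSP), a ubiquitin-specific protease, as a cleavable GST fusion in E. coli. The backbone has a pBR322-like layout: a ColE1/pMB1-family origin accompanied by the bom mobility region and the rop gene, which normally restrains copy number (the record lists copy number as unknown). Selection is by ampicillin through the bla β-lactamase gene and its own promoter. Two fragments of the tetracycline efflux gene and the tet promoter flank the expression cassette. These appear to be remnants of a tetracycline resistance gene interrupted by the cassette, so tetracycline resistance is not expected, and only ampicillin is listed.

The expression cassette is driven by a T7 promoter followed by the phage T7 gene 10 ribosome binding site, so it needs a host that supplies T7 RNA polymerase. No lac operator or lacI gene is annotated. The open reading frame runs from an N-terminal 6xHis tag through Schistosoma japonicum GST and a short segment matching a TEV protease recognition site to USP7 residues S207–E560, which were inserted by Gibson cloning. A T7 terminator closes the unit. The small annotation just upstream of the terminator, matching a T7 gene 10-derived sequence, is probably vector-derived sequence rather than an intended C-terminal tag, since the record lists only N-terminal fusions. The dual His6 and GST handles allow nickel or glutathione affinity purification, and TEV cleavage can then release the catalytic domain. The record states only protein expression as the purpose and does not specify any downstream application.
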