Features (pLannotate 1.2.2; 17 found; start..end, strand, type, name):
    104..208     +  promoter       AmpR promoter: bla
    209..1069    +  CDS            AmpR: β-lactamase; bla; confers resistance to ampicillin, carbenicillin, and related antibiotics
   1240..1828    +  rep_origin     ori: high-copy-number ColE1/pMB1/pBR322/pUC origin of replication
   2014..2153    -  misc_feature   bom: basis of mobility region from pBR322
   2255..2446    -  CDS            rop: Rop protein, which maintains plasmids at low copy number; rop
   2463..2843    +  CDS            YPB1_ECOLX: Protein predicted: Swiss-Prot protein existence level 4. From Escherichia coli.
   3085..3985    -  CDS            TcR (fragment): tetracycline efflux protein; tet; confers resistance to tetracycline
   4007..4025    +  promoter       T7 promoter: promoter for bacteriophage T7 RNA polymerase
   4057..4079    +  RBS            RBS: efficient ribosome binding site from bacteriophage T7 gene 10 (Olins and Rangwala, 1989)
   4090..4107    +  CDS            6xHis: 6xHis affinity tag
   4117..4762    +  CDS            GST (fragment): glutathione S-transferase from Schistosoma japonicum
   4764..4784    +  CDS            capTEV™ (fragment): composite tag for in vivo biotinylation, TEV protease cleavage, and 6xHis tagging
   4786..5856    +  CDS            USP7 (fragment): UBP7_HUMAN - Also known as HAUSP. Experimental evidence at protein level: Swiss-Prot protein existence level 1. (Microbial infection) Contributes to the overall stabilization and trans-activation capability of the herpesvirus 1 trans-acting transcriptional protein ICP0/VMW110 during HSV-1 infection. From Homo sapiens (Human).
   5867..5916    +  CDS            SET1 (fragment): solubility-enhancement tag derived from T7 phage gene 10B
   5924..5971    +  terminator     T7 terminator: transcription terminator for bacteriophage T7 RNA polymerase
   5994..6098    -  CDS            TcR (fragment): tetracycline efflux protein; tet; confers resistance to tetracycline
   6146..6174    -  promoter       tet promoter: E. coli promoter for tetracycline efflux protein gene
>Addgene plasmid #196365 | pKM263-USP7 | addgene full sequence | sequence record 386294 | Addgene NGS Result
TTCTTGAAGACGAAAGGGCCTCGTGATACGCCTATTTTTATAGGTTAATGTCATGATAATAATGGTTTCT
TAGACGTCAGGTGGCACTTTTCGGGGAAATGTGCGCGGAACCCCTATTTGTTTATTTTTCTAAATACATT
CAAATATGTATCCGCTCATGAGACAATAACCCTGATAAATGCTTCAATAATATTGAAAAAGGAAGAGTAT
GAGTATTCAACATTTCCGTGTCGCCCTTATTCCCTTTTTTGCGGCATTTTGCCTTCCTGTTTTTGCTCAC
CCAGAAACGCTGGTGAAAGTAAAAGATGCTGAAGATCAGTTGGGTGCACGAGTGGGTTACATCGAACTGG
ATCTCAACAGCGGTAAGATCCTTGAGAGTTTTCGCCCCGAAGAACGTTTTCCAATGATGAGCACTTTTAA
AGTTCTGCTATGTGGCGCGGTATTATCCCGTGTTGACGCCGGGCAAGAGCAACTCGGTCGCCGCATACAC
TATTCTCAGAATGACTTGGTTGAGTACTCACCAGTCACAGAAAAGCATCTTACGGATGGCATGACAGTAA
GAGAATTATGCAGTGCTGCCATAACCATGAGTGATAACACTGCGGCCAACTTACTTCTGACAACGATCGG
AGGACCGAAGGAGCTAACCGCTTTTTTGCACAACATGGGGGATCATGTAACTCGCCTTGATCGTTGGGAA
CCGGAGCTGAATGAAGCCATACCAAACGACGAGCGTGACACCACGATGCCTGCAGCAATGGCAACAACGT
TGCGCAAACTATTAACTGGCGAACTACTTACTCTAGCTTCCCGGCAACAATTAATAGACTGGATGGAGGC
GGATAAAGTTGCAGGACCACTTCTGCGCTCGGCCCTTCCGGCTGGCTGGTTTATTGCTGATAAATCTGGA
GCCGGTGAGCGTGGGTCTCGCGGTATCATTGCAGCACTGGGGCCAGATGGTAAGCCCTCCCGTATCGTAG
TTATCTACACGACGGGGAGTCAGGCAACTATGGATGAACGAAATAGACAGATCGCTGAGATAGGTGCCTC
ACTGATTAAGCATTGGTAACTGTCAGACCAAGTTTACTCATATATACTTTAGATTGATTTAAAACTTCAT
TTTTAATTTAAAAGGATCTAGGTGAAGATCCTTTTTGATAATCTCATGACCAAAATCCCTTAACGTGAGT
TTTCGTTCCACTGAGCGTCAGACCCCGTAGAAAAGATCAAAGGATCTTCTTGAGATCCTTTTTTTCTGCG
CGTAATCTGCTGCTTGCAAACAAAAAAACCACCGCTACCAGCGGTGGTTTGTTTGCCGGATCAAGAGCTA
CCAACTCTTTTTCCGAAGGTAACTGGCTTCAGCAGAGCGCAGATACCAAATACTGTYCTTCTAGTGTAGC
CGTAGTTAGGCCACCACTTCAAGAACTCTGTAGCACCGCCTACATACCTCGCTCTGCTAATCCTGTTACC
AGTGGCTGCTGCCAGTGGCGATAAGTCGTGTCTTACCGGGTTGGACTCAAGACGATAGTTACCGGATAAG
GCGCAGCGGTCGGGCTGAACGGGGGGTTCGTGCACACAGCCCAGCTTGGAGCGAACGACCTACACCGAAC
TGAGATACCTACAGCGTGAGCTATGAGAAAGCGCCACGCTTCCCGAAGGGAGAAAGGCGGACAGGTATCC
GGTAAGCGGCAGGGTCGGAACAGGAGAGCGCACGAGGGAGCTTCCAGGGGGAAACGCCTGGTATCTTTAT
AGTCCTGTCGGGTTTCGCCACCTCTGACTTGAGCGTCGATTTTTGTGATGCTCGTCAGGGGGGCGGAGCC
TATGGAAAAACGCCAGCAACGCGGCCTTTTTACGGTTCCTGGCCTTTTGCTGGCCTTTTGCTCACATGTT
CTTTCCTGCGTTATCCCCTGATTCTGTGGATAACCGTATTACCGCCTTTGAGTGAGCTGATACCGCTCGC
CGCAGCCGAACGACCGAGCGCAGCGAGTCAGTGAGCGAGGAAGCGGAAGAGCGCCTGATGCGGTATTTTC
TCCTTACGCATCTGTGCGGTATTTCACACCGCAATGGTGCACTCTCAGTACAATCTGCTCTGATGCCGCA
TAGTTAAGCCAGTATACACTCCGCTATCGCTACGTGACTGGGTCATGGCTGCGCCCCGACACCCGCCAAC
ACCCGCTGACGCGCCCTGACGGGCTTGTCTGCTCCCGGCATCCGCTTACAGACAAGCTGTGACCGTCTCC
GGGAGCTGCATGTGTCAGAGGTTTTCACCGTCATCACCGAAACGCGCGAGGCAGCTGCGGTAAAGCTCAT
CAGCGTGGTCGTGAAGCGATTCACAGATGTCTGCCTGTTCATCCGCGTCCAGCTCGTTGAGTTTCTCCAG
AAGCGTTAATGTCTGGCTTCTGATAAAGCGGGCCATGTTAAGGGCGGTTTTTTCCTGTTTGGTCACTGAT
GCCTCCGTGTAAGGGGGATTTCTGTTCATGGGGGTAATGATACCGATGAAACGAGAGAGGATGCTCACGA
TACGGGTTACTGATGATGAACATGCCCGGTTACTGGAACGTTGTGAGGGTAAACAACTGGCGGTATGGAT
GCGGCGGGACCAGAGAAAAATCACTCAGGGTCAATGCCAGCGCTTCGTTAATACAGATGTAGGTGTTCCA
CAGGGTAGCCAGCAGCATCCTGCGATGCAGATCCGGAACATAATGGTGCAGGGCGCTGACTTCCGCGTTT
CCAGACTTTACGAAACACGGAAACCGAAGACCATTCATGTTGTTGCTCAGGTCGCAGACGTTTTGCAGCA
GCAGTCGCTTCACGTTCGCTCGCGTATCGGTGATTCATTCTGCTAACCAGTAAGGCAACCCCGCCAGCCT
AGCCGGGTCCTCAACGACAGGAGCACGATCATGCGCACCCGTGGCCAGGACCCAACGCTGCCCGAGATGC
GCCGCGTGCGGCTGCTGGAGATGGCGGACGCGATGGATATGTTCTGCCAAGGGTTGGTTTGCGCATTCAC
AGTTCTCCGCAAGAATTGATTGGCTCCAATTCTTGGAGTGGTGAATCCGTTAGCGAGGTGCCGCCGGCTT
CCATTCAGGTCGAGGTGGCCCGGCTCCATGCACCGCGACGCAACGCGGGGAGGCAGACAAGGTATAGGGC
GGCGCCTACAATCCATGCCAACCCGTTCCATGTGCTCGCCGAGGCGGCATAAATCGCCGTGACGATCAGC
GGTCCAATGATCGAAGTTAGGCTGGTAAGAGCCGCGAGCGATCCTTGAAGCTGTCCCTGATGGTCGTCAT
CTACCTGCCTGGACAGCATGGCCTGCAACGCGGGCATCCCGATGCCGCCGGAAGCGAGAAGAATCATAAT
GGGGAAGGCCATCCAGCCTCGCGTCGCGAACGCCAGCAAGACGTAGCCCAGCGCGTCGGCCGCCATGCCG
GCGATAATGGCCTGCTTCTCGCCGAAACGTTTGGTGGCGGGACCAGTGACGAAGGCTTGAGCGAGGGCGT
GCAAGATTCCGAATACCGCAAGCGACAGGCCGATCATCGTCGCGCTCCAGCGAAAGCGGTCCTCGCCGAA
AATGACCCAGAGCGCTGCCGGCACCTGTCCTACGAGTTGCATGATAAAGAAGACAGTCATAAGTGCGGCG
ACGATAGTCATGCCCCGCGCCCACCGGAAGGAGCTGACTGGGTTGAAGGCTCTCAAGGGCATCGGTCGAC
GCTCTCCCTTATGCGACTCCTGCATTAGGAAGCAGCCCAGTAGTAGGTTGAGGCCGTTGAGCACCGCCGC
CGCAAGGAATGGTGCATGCAAGGAGATGGCGCCCAACAGTCCCCCGGCCACGGGGCCTGCCACCATACCC
ACGCCGAAACAAGCGCTCATGAGCCCGAAGTGGCGAGCCCGATCTTCCCCATCGGTGATGTCGGCGATAT
AGGCGCCAGCAACCGCACCTGTGGCGCCGGTGATGCCGGCCACGATGCGTCCGGCGTAGAGGATCGAGAT
CTCGATCCCGCGAAATTAATACGACTCACTATAGGGAGACCACAACGGTTTCCCTCTAGAAATAATTTTG
TTTAACTTTAAGAAGGAGATATACATATGCACCATCACCATCACCATGCTAGCTTCATGTCCCCTATACT
AGGTTATTGGAAAATTAAGGGCCTTGTGCAACCCACTCGACTTCTTTTGGAATATCTTGAAGAAAAATAT
GAAGAGCATTTGTATGAGCGCGATGAAGGTGATAAATGGCGAAACAAAAAGTTTGAATTGGGTTTGGAGT
TTCCCAATCTTCCTTATTATATTGATGGTGATGTTAAATTAACACAGTCTATGGCCATCATACGTTATAT
AGCTGACAAGCACAACATGTTGGGTGGTTGTCCAAAAGAGCGTGCAGAGATTTCAATGCTTGAAGGAGCG
GTTTTGGATATTAGATACGGTGTTTCGAGAATTGCATATAGTAAAGACTTTGAAACTCTCAAAGTTGATT
TTCTTAGCAAGCTACCTGAAATGCTGAAAATGTTCGAAGATCGTTTATGTCATAAAACATATTTAAATGG
TGATCATGTAACCCATCCTGACTTCATGTTGTATGACGCTCTTGATGTTGTTTTATACATGGACCCAATG
TGCCTGGATGCGTTCCCAAAATTAGTTTGTTTTAAAAAACGTATTGAAGCTATCCCACAAATTGATAAGT
ACTTGAAATCCAGCAAGTATATAGCATGGCCTTTGCAGGGCTGGCAAGCCACGTTTGGTGGTGGCGACCA
TCTCGAGAATCTTTATTTTCAGGGCGCCATGGGCAGCAAGAAACACACCGGTTACGTGGGCCTGAAGAAC
CAGGGTGCGACCTGCTATATGAACAGCCTGCTGCAGACCCTGTTCTTTACCAACCAACTGCGTAAGGCGG
TTTACATGATGCCGACCGAGGGCGACGATAGCAGCAAAAGCGTGCCGCTGGCGCTGCAGCGTGTTTTCTA
TGAACTGCAACACAGCGACAAGCCGGTGGGCACCAAGAAGCTGACCAAGAGCTTCGGCTGGGAGACCCTG
GACAGCTTTATGCAGCACGATGTGCAAGAACTGTGCCGTGTGCTGCTGGATAACGTTGAGAACAAGATGA
AAGGCACCTGCGTTGAAGGCACCATCCCGAAGCTGTTTCGTGGTAAAATGGTTAGCTACATTCAGTGCAA
AGAGGTGGACTATCGTAGCGATCGTCGTGAAGACTACTATGACATCCAACTGAGCATTAAAGGCAAGAAA
AACATCTTCGAGAGCTTTGTTGACTACGTGGCGGTTGAACAGCTGGACGGTGATAACAAGTATGATGCGG
GCGAGCACGGCCTGCAAGAGGCGGAAAAGGGCGTGAAATTCCTGACCCTGCCGCCGGTTCTGCACCTGCA
GCTGATGCGTTTTATGTACGACCCGCAGACCGATCAAAACATCAAAATTAACGACCGTTTCGAGTTTCCG
GAACAGCTGCCGCTGGATGAGTTCCTGCAAAAGACCGACCCGAAAGATCCGGCGAACTATATTCTGCACG
CGGTGCTGGTTCACAGCGGTGACAACCACGGTGGCCACTACGTGGTTTATCTGAACCCGAAAGGCGACGG
TAAATGGTGCAAGTTTGACGATGATGTTGTGAGCCGCTGCACCAAGGAAGAGGCGATTGAGCATAACTAT
GGTGGCCACGACGATGACCTGAGCGTGCGTCACTGCACCAACGCGTACATGCTGGTTTATATCCGTGAGA
GCAAGCTGAGCGAAGTGCTGCAGGCGGTTACCGATCACGACATTCCGCAGCAACTGGTGGAGCGTCTGCA
AGAAGAGAAGCGTATTGAAGCGCAAAAGCGTAAAGAGCGTCAGGAGTAAGGATCCGGCTGCTAACAAAGC
CCGAAAGGAAGCTGAGTTGGCTGCTGCCACCGCTGAGCAATAACTAGCATAACCCCTTGGGGCCTCTAAA
CGGGTCTTGAGGGGTTTTTTGCTGAAAGGAGGAACTATATCCGGATATCCCGCAAGAGGCCCGGCAGTAC
CGGCATAACCAAGCCTATGCCTACAGCATCCAGGGTGACGGTGCCGAGGATGACGATGAGCGCATTGTTA
GATTTCATACACGGTGCCTGACTGCGTTAGCAATTTAACTGTGATAAACTACCGCATTAAAGCTTATCGA
TGATAAGCTGTCAAACATGAGAA
